Addgene plasmid #146458: pETM-60-NcQDE2_506-938_H
Purpose: Bacterial Expression of NcQDE2_506-938
Depositing lab: Elisa Izaurralde. Depositing organization: Max Planck Institute for Developmental Biology. Publication: Crystal structure and ligand binding of the MID domain of a eukaryotic Argonaute protein. Boland A, Tritschler F, Heimstadt S, Izaurralde E, Weichenrieder O. EMBO Rep. 2010 Jul;11(7):522-7. doi: 10.1038/embor.2010.81. Epub 2010 Jun 11. PubMed 20539312.
Backbone
  Vector backbone: Unknown
  Vector type: Bacterial Expression
Growth in bacteria
  Bacterial resistance: Kanamycin, 50 μg/mL
  Growth temperature: 37°C
  Growth strain: DH5alpha
  Copy number: Low Copy
Gene/Insert
  Gene/Insert name: NcQDE2_506-938
  Species: Neurospora crassa
  Cloning method: Unknown
Terms and licenses: Academic/Nonprofit Terms; Industry Terms: Not Available to Industry
Depositor comments: Sequence given by UniProt.: Q9P8T1 Plasmids from this collection were made available to the research community and donated after the lab closed. Please note that the sequence provided by the depositing laboratory may be theoretical/predicted or based on Sanger sequencing results. There may be discrepancies between sequencing results obtained by Addgene and the depositor sequence. If an Addgene verified sequence is not available, please contact before placing your order to request that our lab fully sequence the plasmid.
How to cite: pETM-60-NcQDE2_506-938_H was a gift from Elisa Izaurralde (Addgene plasmid # 146458 ; http://n2t.net/addgene:146458 ; RRID:Addgene_146458)
