[The description below was written by a language model from this plasmid's Addgene catalogue record and pLannotate feature annotations shown in this document.]
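Description:
pETM-60-NcQDE2_506-938_H is a bacterial expression plasmid for producing residues 506–938 of QDE-2, the Argonaute protein of Neurospora crassa. The catalogue lists the backbone as unknown, but the name and the annotated features are consistent with a pET-type vector of the pETM-60 series. The 8,098 nt plasmid replicates from a ColE1/pBR322-type origin accompanied by the bom site and the rop gene, which keeps copy number low, in line with the low-copy designation in the record. Selection is by kanamycin through an aph(3')-Ia cassette. An f1 origin is also present, and the short tetracycline-resistance fragments appear to be nonfunctional pBR322 remnants.

Expression is driven by a T7 promoter with an adjacent lac operator and the T7 gene 10 ribosome binding site, and it ends at a T7 terminator. The plasmid carries its own lacI gene, so transcription is repressed until IPTG induction in a host that supplies T7 RNA polymerase. The open reading frame starts with NusA, a highly soluble E. coli protein used as a solubility-enhancing fusion partner. This is followed by a His tag and a short match to a TEV-cleavage-containing tag, suggesting that the fusion partner can be removed by TEV protease. The QDE-2 fragment itself is not annotated, but it presumably occupies the unannotated gap of about 1.3 kb downstream of these elements. A second His-tag match lies just before the terminator, though the table does not show whether it is in frame with the insert. The associated publication concerns the crystal structure and ligand binding of an Argonaute MID domain, so the construct was probably used to make recombinant protein for structural and biochemical work.
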