Features (pLannotate 1.2.2; 21 found; start..end, strand, type, name):
     12..467     +  rep_origin     f1 ori (sequence partly withheld): f1 bacteriophage origin of replication; arrow indicates direction of (+) strand synthesis
    494..551     +  promoter       AmpR promoter (fragment): bla
    560..1375    -  CDS            KanR: aminoglycoside phosphotransferase; aph(3')-Ia; confers resistance to kanamycin in bacteria or G418 (Geneticin®) in eukaryotes
   1497..2085    +  rep_origin     ori: high-copy-number ColE1/pMB1/pBR322/pUC origin of replication
   2271..2413    -  misc_feature   bom: basis of mobility region from pBR322
   2515..2706    -  CDS            rop: Rop protein, which maintains plasmids at low copy number; rop
   2723..3103    +  CDS            YPB1_ECOLX: Protein predicted: Swiss-Prot protein existence level 4. From Escherichia coli.
   3175..3466    -  CDS            TcR (fragment): tetracycline efflux protein; tet; confers resistance to tetracycline
   3481..3502    -  protein_bind   CAP binding site: CAP binding activates transcription in the presence of cAMP. E. coli catabolite activator protein
   3515..4597    -  CDS            lacI: lac repressor; lacI; The lac repressor binds to the lac operator to inhibit transcription in E. coli. This inhibition can be relieved by adding lactose or isopropyl-β-D-thiogalactopyranoside (IPTG).
   4598..4675    -  promoter       lacI promoter: lacI
   4683..4962    -  CDS            TcR (fragment): tetracycline efflux protein; tet; confers resistance to tetracycline
   4984..5002    +  promoter       T7 promoter: promoter for bacteriophage T7 RNA polymerase
   5003..5027    +  protein_bind   lac operator: The lac repressor binds to the lac operator to inhibit transcription in E. coli. This inhibition can be relieved by adding lactose or isopropyl-β-D-thiogalactopyranoside (IPTG). lac repressor encoded by lacI
   5042..5064    +  RBS            RBS: efficient ribosome binding site from bacteriophage T7 gene 10 (Olins and Rangwala, 1989)
   5074..6552    +  CDS            NusA: transcription elongation protein (N utilization substance protein A); nusA; highly soluble in E. coli
   6568..6585    +  CDS            7xHis (fragment): 6xHis affinity tag
   6592..6614    +  CDS            capTEV™ (fragment): composite tag for in vivo biotinylation, TEV protease cleavage, and 6xHis tagging
   7942..7959    +  CDS            9xHis (fragment): 9xHis affinity tag
   7969..8018    +  CDS            SET1 (fragment): solubility-enhancement tag derived from T7 phage gene 10B
   8026..8073    +  terminator     T7 terminator: transcription terminator for bacteriophage T7 RNA polymerase
>Addgene plasmid #146458 | pETM-60-NcQDE2_506-938_H | depositor full sequence | sequence record 288903 | Full Sequence
TGGCGAATGGG
[124 nt withheld, positions 12-135]
C
[91 nt withheld, positions 137-227]
A
[49 nt withheld, positions 229-277]
CCTTTGACGTTGGAGTCCACGTTCTTT
[37 nt withheld, positions 305-341]
ACCCTATCTCGGTCTATTCTTTTGATTTATAAGGGATTTTGCCGATTTCGGCCTATTGGTTAAAAAATGA
GCTGATTTAACAAAAATTTAACGCGAATTTTAACAAAATATTAACGTTTACAATTTCAGGTGGCACTTTT
CGGGGAAATGTGCGCGGAACCCCTATTTGTTTATTTTTCTAAATACATTCAAATATGTATCCGCTCATGA
ATTAATTCTTAGAAAAACTCATCGAGCATCAAATGAAACTGCAATTTATTCATATCAGGATTATCAATAC
CATATTTTTGAAAAAGCCGTTTCTGTAATGAAGGAGAAAACTCACCGAGGCAGTTCCATAGGATGGCAAG
ATCCTGGTATCGGTCTGCGATTCCGACTCGTCCAACATCAATACAACCTATTAATTTCCCCTCGTCAAAA
ATAAGGTTATCAAGTGAGAAATCACCATGAGTGACGACTGAATCCGGTGAGAATGGCAAAAGTTTATGCA
TTTCTTTCCAGACTTGTTCAACAGGCCAGCCATTACGCTCGTCATCAAAATCACTCGCATCAACCAAACC
GTTATTCATTCGTGATTGCGCCTGAGCGAGACGAAATACGCGATCGCTGTTAAAAGGACAATTACAAACA
GGAATCGAATGCAACCGGCGCAGGAACACTGCCAGCGCATCAACAATATTTTCACCTGAATCAGGATATT
CTTCTAATACCTGGAATGCTGTTTTCCCGGGGATCGCAGTGGTGAGTAACCATGCATCATCAGGAGTACG
GATAAAATGCTTGATGGTCGGAAGAGGCATAAATTCCGTCAGCCAGTTTAGTCTGACCATCTCATCTGTA
ACATCATTGGCAACGCTACCTTTGCCATGTTTCAGAAACAACTCTGGCGCATCGGGCTTCCCATACAATC
GATAGATTGTCGCACCTGATTGCCCGACATTATCGCGAGCCCATTTATACCCATATAAATCAGCATCCAT
GTTGGAATTTAATCGCGGCCTAGAGCAAGACGTTTCCCGTTGAATATGGCTCATAACACCCCTTGTATTA
CTGTTTATGTAAGCAGACAGTTTTATTGTTCATGACCAAAATCCCTTAACGTGAGTTTTCGTTCCACTGA
GCGTCAGACCCCGTAGAAAAGATCAAAGGATCTTCTTGAGATCCTTTTTTTCTGCGCGTAATCTGCTGCT
TGCAAACAAAAAAACCACCGCTACCAGCGGTGGTTTGTTTGCCGGATCAAGAGCTACCAACTCTTTTTCC
GAAGGTAACTGGCTTCAGCAGAGCGCAGATACCAAATACTGTCCTTCTAGTGTAGCCGTAGTTAGGCCAC
CACTTCAAGAACTCTGTAGCACCGCCTACATACCTCGCTCTGCTAATCCTGTTACCAGTGGCTGCTGCCA
GTGGCGATAAGTCGTGTCTTACCGGGTTGGACTCAAGACGATAGTTACCGGATAAGGCGCAGCGGTCGGG
CTGAACGGGGGGTTCGTGCACACAGCCCAGCTTGGAGCGAACGACCTACACCGAACTGAGATACCTACAG
CGTGAGCTATGAGAAAGCGCCACGCTTCCCGAAGGGAGAAAGGCGGACAGGTATCCGGTAAGCGGCAGGG
TCGGAACAGGAGAGCGCACGAGGGAGCTTCCAGGGGGAAACGCCTGGTATCTTTATAGTCCTGTCGGGTT
TCGCCACCTCTGACTTGAGCGTCGATTTTTGTGATGCTCGTCAGGGGGGCGGAGCCTATGGAAAAACGCC
AGCAACGCGGCCTTTTTACGGTTCCTGGCCTTTTGCTGGCCTTTTGCTCACATGTTCTTTCCTGCGTTAT
CCCCTGATTCTGTGGATAACCGTATTACCGCCTTTGAGTGAGCTGATACCGCTCGCCGCAGCCGAACGAC
CGAGCGCAGCGAGTCAGTGAGCGAGGAAGCGGAAGAGCGCCTGATGCGGTATTTTCTCCTTACGCATCTG
TGCGGTATTTCACACCGCATATATGGTGCACTCTCAGTACAATCTGCTCTGATGCCGCATAGTTAAGCCA
GTATACACTCCGCTATCGCTACGTGACTGGGTCATGGCTGCGCCCCGACACCCGCCAACACCCGCTGACG
CGCCCTGACGGGCTTGTCTGCTCCCGGCATCCGCTTACAGACAAGCTGTGACCGTCTCCGGGAGCTGCAT
GTGTCAGAGGTTTTCACCGTCATCACCGAAACGCGCGAGGCAGCTGCGGTAAAGCTCATCAGCGTGGTCG
TGAAGCGATTCACAGATGTCTGCCTGTTCATCCGCGTCCAGCTCGTTGAGTTTCTCCAGAAGCGTTAATG
TCTGGCTTCTGATAAAGCGGGCCATGTTAAGGGCGGTTTTTTCCTGTTTGGTCACTGATGCCTCCGTGTA
AGGGGGATTTCTGTTCATGGGGGTAATGATACCGATGAAACGAGAGAGGATGCTCACGATACGGGTTACT
GATGATGAACATGCCCGGTTACTGGAACGTTGTGAGGGTAAACAACTGGCGGTATGGATGCGGCGGGACC
AGAGAAAAATCACTCAGGGTCAATGCCAGCGCTTCGTTAATACAGATGTAGGTGTTCCACAGGGTAGCCA
GCAGCATCCTGCGATGCAGATCCGGAACATAATGGTGCAGGGCGCTGACTTCCGCGTTTCCAGACTTTAC
GAAACACGGAAACCGAAGACCATTCATGTTGTTGCTCAGGTCGCAGACGTTTTGCAGCAGCAGTCGCTTC
ACGTTCGCTCGCGTATCGGTGATTCATTCTGCTAACCAGTAAGGCAACCCCGCCAGCCTAGCCGGGTCCT
CAACGACAGGAGCACGATCATGCGCACCCGTGGGGCCGCCATGCCGGCGATAATGGCCTGCTTCTCGCCG
AAACGTTTGGTGGCGGGACCAGTGACGAAGGCTTGAGCGAGGGCGTGCAAGATTCCGAATACCGCAAGCG
ACAGGCCGATCATCGTCGCGCTCCAGCGAAAGCGGTCCTCGCCGAAAATGACCCAGAGCGCTGCCGGCAC
CTGTCCTACGAGTTGCATGATAAAGAAGACAGTCATAAGTGCGGCGACGATAGTCATGCCCCGCGCCCAC
CGGAAGGAGCTGACTGGGTTGAAGGCTCTCAAGGGCATCGGTCGAGATCCCGGTGCCTAATGAGTGAGCT
AACTTACATTAATTGCGTTGCGCTCACTGCCCGCTTTCCAGTCGGGAAACCTGTCGTGCCAGCTGCATTA
ATGAATCGGCCAACGCGCGGGGAGAGGCGGTTTGCGTATTGGGCGCCAGGGTGGTTTTTCTTTTCACCAG
TGAGACGGGCAACAGCTGATTGCCCTTCACCGCCTGGCCCTGAGAGAGTTGCAGCAAGCGGTCCACGCTG
GTTTGCCCCAGCAGGCGAAAATCCTGTTTGATGGTGGTTAACGGCGGGATATAACATGAGCTGTCTTCGG
TATCGTCGTATCCCACTACCGAGATATCCGCACCAACGCGCAGCCCGGACTCGGTAATGGCGCGCATTGC
GCCCAGCGCCATCTGATCGTTGGCAACCAGCATCGCAGTGGGAACGATGCCCTCATTCAGCATTTGCATG
GTTTGTTGAAAACCGGACATGGCACTCCAGTCGCCTTCCCGTTCCGCTATCGGCTGAATTTGATTGCGAG
TGAGATATTTATGCCAGCCAGCCAGACGCAGACGCGCCGAGACAGAACTTAATGGGCCCGCTAACAGCGC
GATTTGCTGGTGACCCAATGCGACCAGATGCTCCACGCCCAGTCGCGTACCGTCTTCATGGGAGAAAATA
ATACTGTTGATGGGTGTCTGGTCAGAGACATCAAGAAATAACGCCGGAACATTAGTGCAGGCAGCTTCCA
CAGCAATGGCATCCTGGTCATCCAGCGGATAGTTAATGATCAGCCCACTGACGCGTTGCGCGAGAAGATT
GTGCACCGCCGCTTTACAGGCTTCGACGCCGCTTCGTTCTACCATCGACACCACCACGCTGGCACCCAGT
TGATCGGCGCGAGATTTAATCGCCGCGACAATTTGCGACGGCGCGTGCAGGGCCAGACTGGAGGTGGCAA
CGCCAATCAGCAACGACTGTTTGCCCGCCAGTTGTTGTGCCACGCGGTTGGGAATGTAATTCAGCTCCGC
CATCGCCGCTTCCACTTTTTCCCGCGTTTTCGCAGAAACGTGGCTGGCCTGGTTCACCACGCGGGAAACG
GTCTGATAAGAGACACCGGCATACTCTGCGACATCGTATAACGTTACTGGTTTCACATTCACCACCCTGA
ATTGACTCTCTTCCGGGCGCTATCATGCCATACCGCGAAAGGTTTTGCGCCATTCGATGGTGTCCGGGAT
CTCGACGCTCTCCCTTATGCGACTCCTGCATTAGGAAGCAGCCCAGTAGTAGGTTGAGGCCGTTGAGCAC
CGCCGCCGCAAGGAATGGTGCATGCAAGGAGATGGCGCCCAACAGTCCCCCGGCCACGGGGCCTGCCACC
ATACCCACGCCGAAACAAGCGCTCATGAGCCCGAAGTGGCGAGCCCGATCTTCCCCATCGGTGATGTCGG
CGATATAGGCGCCAGCAACCGCACCTGTGGCGCCGGTGATGCCGGCCACGATGCGTCCGGCGTAGAGGAT
CGAGATCTCGATCCCGCGAAATTAATACGACTCACTATAGGGGAATTGTGAGCGGATAACAATTCCCCTC
TAGAAATAATTTTGTTTAACTTTAAGAAGGAGATATACCATGAAAGAAATTTTGGCTGTAGTTGAAGCCG
TATCCAATGAAAAGGCGCTACCTCGCGAGAAGATTTTCGAAGCATTGGAAAGCGCGCTGGCGACAGCAAC
AAAGAAAAAATATGAACAAGAGATCGACGTCCGCGTACAGATCGATCGCAAAAGCGGTGATTTTGACACT
TTCCGTCGCTGGTTAGTTGTTGATGAAGTCACCCAGCCGACCAAGGAAATCACCCTTGAAGCCGCACGTT
ATGAAGATGAAAGCCTGAACCTGGGCGATTACGTTGAAGATCAGATTGAGTCTGTTACCTTTGACCGTAT
CACTACCCAGACGGCAAAACAGGTTATCGTGCAGAAAGTGCGTGAAGCCGAACGTGCGATGGTGGTTGAT
CAGTTCCGTGAACACGAAGGTGAAATCATCACCGGCGTGGTGAAAAAAGTAAACCGCGACAACATCTCTC
TGGATCTGGGCAACAACGCTGAAGCCGTGATCCTGCGCGAAGATATGCTGCCGCGTGAAAACTTCCGCCC
TGGCGACCGCGTTCGTGGCGTGCTCTATTCCGTTCGCCCGGAAGCGCGTGGCGCGCAACTGTTCGTCACT
CGTTCCAAGCCGGAAATGCTGATCGAACTGTTCCGTATTGAAGTGCCAGAAATCGGCGAAGAAGTGATTG
AAATTAAAGCAGCGGCTCGCGATCCGGGTTCTCGTGCGAAAATCGCGGTGAAAACCAACGATAAACGTAT
CGATCCGGTAGGTGCTTGCGTAGGTATGCGTGGCGCGCGTGTTCAGGCGGTGTCTACTGAACTGGGTGGC
GAGCGTATCGATATCGTCCTGTGGGATGATAACCCGGCGCAGTTCGTGATTAACGCAATGGCACCGGCAG
ACGTTGCTTCTATCGTGGTGGATGAAGATAAACACACTATGGACATCGCCGTTGAAGCCGGTAATCTGGC
GCAGGCGATTGGCCGTAACGGTCAGAACGTGCGTCTGGCTTCGCAACTGAGCGGTTGGGAACTCAACGTG
ATGACCGTTGACGACCTGCAAGCTAAGCATCAGGCGGAAGCGCACGCAGCGATCGACACCTTCACCAAAT
ATCTCGACATCGACGAAGACTTCGCGACTGTTCTGGTAGAAGAAGGCTTCTCGACGCTGGAAGAATTGGC
CTATGTGCCGATGAAAGAGCTGTTGGAAATCGAAGGCCTTGATGAGCCGACCGTTGAAGCACTGCGCGAG
CGTGCTAAAAATGCACTGGCCACCATTGCACAGGCCCAGGAAGAAAGCCTCGGTGATAACAAACCGGCTG
ACGATCTGCTGAACCTTGAAGGGGTAGATCGTGATTTGGCATTCAAACTGGCCGCCCGTGGCGTTTGTAC
GCTGGAAGATCTCGCCGAACAGGGCATTGATGATCTGGCTGATATCGAAGGGTTGACCGACGAAAAAGCC
GGAGCACTGATTATGGCTGCCCGTAATATTTGCTGGTTCGGTGACGAAGCGACTAGTGGTTCTGGTCATC
ACCATCACCATCACTCCGCGGGTGAGAATCTTTATTTTCAGGGCGCCATGGCAGTCAAGGTCGCCAGACC
TTGCCGCAAGATTGAGAAGTGGACATACTTGGAACTGAAGGGTTCCAAGGCAAACGAAGGGGTGCCGCAA
GCTATGACCGCTTTTGCCGAATTCTTGAACAGAACGGGCATCCCGATTAACCCCAGGTTCTCGCCGGGCA
TGAGCATGTCAGTTCCAGGGAGCGAAAAAGAGTTCTTTGCCAAAGTGAAGGAACTCATGAGCTCGCACCA
ATTTGTGGTGGTTCTTTTACCCAGAAAGGATGTTGCGATCTACAATATGGTGAAGCGGGCTGCCGATATC
ACATTTGGCGTTCACACAGTCTGTTGTGTAGCCGAAAAGTTCCTTAGCACTAAGGGGCAGCTGGGGTATT
TTGCCAACGTCGGCCTCAAGGTCAACCTCAAGTTTGGCGGCACCAATCACAATATCAAGACGCCCATTCC
TTTGCTCGCCAAGGGGAAGACGATGGTGGTGGGCTATGATGTCACCCATCCGACCAATCTAGCGGCTGGA
CAATCGCCTGCATCGGCTCCCAGTATTGTCGGCCTGGTCTCAACCATCGACCAACACCTTGGACAATGGC
CTGCAATGGTTTGGAACAACCCGCACGGCCAGGAGTCCATGACGGAACAGTTTACGGACAAGTTCAAGAC
GCGTCTGGAACTATGGCGCAGCAATCCCGCAAACAACCGCAGTCTCCCCGAGAATATCCTGATTTTCCGC
GATGGCGTCTCCGAGGGACAGTTCCAGATGGTCATCAAGGACGAGCTACCCCTGGTTCGCGCCGCCTGCA
AGCTGGTGTATCCAGCTGGCAAGCTACCGCGTATTACGCTGATTGTCTCTGTCAAGCGCCACCAGACTCG
CTTCTTCCCAACGGACCCGAAGCATATTCACTTCAAGTCCAAGAGCCCCAAGGAGGGTACTGTGGTTGAC
CGCGGCGTGACCAACGTCCGCTATTGGGACTTCTTTTTGCAGGCGCACGCGTCGCTCCAGGGCACGGCCC
GCTCGGCTCACTACACAGTTCTGGTGGATGAGATTTTCAGGGCCGACTATGGAAACAAGGCGGCCGACAC
GCTGGAGCAGCTGACGCATGACATGTGTTATCTCTTTGGACGAGCCACCAAGGCTGTCAGTATCTGCCCG
CCTGCGTACTATGCCGACTTGGTGTGCGACCGGGCGCGTATCCATCAGAAGGAGCTCTTTGACGCCCTCG
ATGAAAACGATAGCGTTAAGACCGATGATTTCGCAAGATGGGGTAACTCCGGGGCTGTTCATCCCAACCT
TAGGAACTCCATGTACTATATCTAGGCGGCCGCACTCGAGCACCACCACCACCACCACTGAGATCCGGCT
GCTAACAAAGCCCGAAAGGAAGCTGAGTTGGCTGCTGCCACCGCTGAGCAATAACTAGCATAACCCCTTG
GGGCCTCTAAACGGGTCTTGAGGGGTTTTTTGCTGAAAGGAGGAACTATATCCGGAT
